>Addgene plasmid #76688 | TIE1 gRNA (BRDN0001147476) | addgene full sequence | sequence record 186310 | Addgene Assembled Sequence
CCCGGGTGCAAAGATGGATAAAGTTTTAAACAGAGAGGAATCTTTGCAGCTAATGGACCTTCTAGGTCTT
GAAAGGAGTGGGAATTGGCTCCGGTGCCCGTCAGTGGGCAGAGCGCACATCGCCCACAGTCCCCGAGAAG
TTGGGGGGAGGGGTCGGCAATTGATCCGGTGCCTAGAGAAGGTGGCGCGGGGTAAACTGGGAAAGTGATG
TCGTGTACTGGCTCCGCCTTTTTCCCGAGGGTGGGGGAGAACCGTATATAAGTGCAGTAGTCGCCGTGAA
CGTTCTTTTTCGCAACGGGTTTGCCGCCAGAACACAGGTAAGTGCCGTGTGTGGTTCCCGCGGGCCTGGC
CTCTTTACGGGTTATGGCCCTTGCGTGCCTTGAATTACTTCCACCTGGCTGCAGTACGTGATTCTTGATC
CCGAGCTTCGGGTTGGAAGTGGGTGGGAGAGTTCGAGGCCTTGCGCTTAAGGAGCCCCTTCGCCTCGTGC
TTGAGTTGAGGCCTGGCCTGGGCGCTGGGGCCGCCGCGTGCGAATCTGGTGGCACCTTCGCGCCTGTCTC
GCTGCTTTCGATAAGTCTCTAGCCATTTAAAATTTTTGATGACCTGCTGCGACGCTTTTTTTCTGGCAAG
ATAGTCTTGTAAATGCGGGCCAAGATCTGCACACTGGTATTTCGGTTTTTGGGGCCGCGGGCGGCGACGG
GGCCCGTGCGTCCCAGCGCACATGTTCGGCGAGGCGGGGCCTGCGAGCGCGGCCACCGAGAATCGGACGG
GGGTAGTCTCAAGCTGGCCGGCCTGCTCTGGTGCCTGGCCTCGCGCCGCCGTGTATCGCCCCGCCCTGGG
CGGCAAGGCTGGCCCGGTCGGCACCAGTTGCGTGAGCGGAAAGATGGCCGCTTCCCGGCCCTGCTGCAGG
GAGCTCAAAATGGAGGACGCGGCGCTCGGGAGAGCGGGCGGGTGAGTCACCCACACAAAGGAAAAGGGCC
TTTCCGTCCTCAGCCGTCGCTTCATGTGACTCCACGGAGTACCGGGCGCCGTCCAGGCACCTCGATTAGT
TCTCGAGCTTTTGGAGTACGTCGTCTTTAGGTTGGGGGGAGGGGTTTTATGCGATGGAGTTTCCCCACAC
TGAGTGGGTGGAGACTGAAGTTAGGCCAGCTTGGCACTTGATGTAATTCTCCTTGGAATTTGCCCTTTTT
GAGTTTGGATCTTGGTTCATTCTCAAGCCTCAGACAGTGGTTCAAAGTTTTTTTCTTCCATTTCAGGTGT
CGTGACGTACGGCCACCATGACCGAGTACAAGCCCACGGTGCGCCTCGCCACCCGCGACGACGTCCCCAG
GGCCGTACGCACCCTCGCCGCCGCGTTCGCCGACTACCCCGCCACGCGCCACACCGTCGATCCGGACCGC
CACATCGAGCGGGTCACCGAGCTGCAAGAACTCTTCCTCACGCGCGTCGGGCTCGACATCGGCAAGGTGT
GGGTCGCGGACGACGGCGCCGCCGTGGCGGTCTGGACCACGCCGGAGAGCGTCGAAGCGGGGGCGGTGTT
CGCCGAGATCGGCCCGCGCATGGCCGAGTTGAGCGGTTCCCGGCTGGCCGCGCAGCAACAGATGGAAGGC
CTCCTGGCGCCGCACCGGCCCAAGGAGCCCGCGTGGTTCCTGGCCACCGTCGGAGTCTCGCCCGACCACC
AGGGCAAGGGTCTGGGCAGCGCCGTCGTGCTCCCCGGAGTGGAGGCGGCCGAGCGCGCCGGGGTGCCCGC
CTTCCTGGAGACCTCCGCGCCCCGCAACCTCCCCTTCTACGAGCGGCTCGGCTTCACCGTCACCGCCGAC
GTCGAGGTGCCCGAAGGACCGCGCACCTGGTGCATGACCCGCAAGCCCGGTGCCTGAACGCGTTAAGTCG
ACAATCAACCTCTGGATTACAAAATTTGTGAAAGATTGACTGGTATTCTTAACTATGTTGCTCCTTTTAC
GCTATGTGGATACGCTGCTTTAATGCCTTTGTATCATGCTATTGCTTCCCGTATGGCTTTCATTTTCTCC
TCCTTGTATAAATCCTGGTTGCTGTCTCTTTATGAGGAGTTGTGGCCCGTTGTCAGGCAACGTGGCGTGG
TGTGCACTGTGTTTGCTGACGCAACCCCCACTGGTTGGGGCATTGCCACCACCTGTCAGCTCCTTTCCGG
GACTTTCGCTTTCCCCCTCCCTATTGCCACGGCGGAACTCATCGCCGCCTGCCTTGCCCGCTGCTGGACA
GGGGCTCGGCTGTTGGGCACTGACAATTCCGTGGTGTTGTCGGGGAAATCATCGTCCTTTCCTTGGCTGC
TCGCCTGTGTTGCCACCTGGATTCTGCGCGGGACGTCCTTCTGCTACGTCCCTTCGGCCCTCAATCCAGC
GGACCTTCCTTCCCGCGGCCTGCTGCCGGCTCTGCGGCCTCTTCCGCGTCTTCGCCTTCGCCCTCAGACG
AGTCGGATCTCCCTTTGGGCCGCCTCCCCGCGTCGACTTTAAGACCAATGACTTACAAGGCAGCTGTAGA
TCTTAGCCACTTTTTAAAAGAAAAGGGGGGACTGGAAGGGCTAATTCACTCCCAACGAAGACAAGATCTG
CTTTTTGCTTGTACTGGGTCTCTCTGGTTAGACCAGATCTGAGCCTGGGAGCTCTCTGGCTAACTAGGGA
ACCCACTGCTTAAGCCTCAATAAAGCTTGCCTTGAGTGCTTCAAGTAGTGTGTGCCCGTCTGTTGTGTGA
CTCTGGTAACTAGAGATCCCTCAGACCCTTTTAGTCAGTGTGGAAAATCTCTAGCAGTACGTATAGTAGT
TCATGTCATCTTATTATTCAGTATTTATAACTTGCAAAGAAATGAATATCAGAGAGTGAGAGGAACTTGT
TTATTGCAGCTTATAATGGTTACAAATAAAGCAATAGCATCACAAATTTCACAAATAAAGCATTTTTTTC
ACTGCATTCTAGTTGTGGTTTGTCCAAACTCATCAATGTATCTTATCATGTCTGGCTCTAGCTATCCCGC
CCCTAACTCCGCCCATCCCGCCCCTAACTCCGCCCAGTTCCGCCCATTCTCCGCCCCATGGCTGACTAAT
TTTTTTTATTTATGCAGAGGCCGAGGCCGCCTCGGCCTCTGAGCTATTCCAGAAGTAGTGAGGAGGCTTT
TTTGGAGGCCTAGGGACGTACCCAATTCGCCCTATAGTGAGTCGTATTACGCGCGCTCACTGGCCGTCGT
TTTACAACGTCGTGACTGGGAAAACCCTGGCGTTACCCAACTTAATCGCCTTGCAGCACATCCCCCTTTC
GCCAGCTGGCGTAATAGCGAAGAGGCCCGCACCGATCGCCCTTCCCAACAGTTGCGCAGCCTGAATGGCG
AATGGG
[124 nt withheld, positions 3367-3490]
C
[91 nt withheld, positions 3492-3582]
A
[49 nt withheld, positions 3584-3632]
CCTTTGACGTTGGAGTCCACGTTCTTT
[37 nt withheld, positions 3660-3696]
ACCCTATCTCGGTCTATTCTTTTGATTTATAAGGGATTTTGCCGATTTCGGCCTATTGGTTAAAAAATGA
GCTGATTTAACAAAAATTTAACGCGAATTTTAACAAAATATTAACGCTTACAATTTAGGTGGCACTTTTC
GGGGAAATGTGCGCGGAACCCCTATTTGTTTATTTTTCTAAATACATTCAAATATGTATCCGCTCATGAG
ACAATAACCCTGATAAATGCTTCAATAATATTGAAAAAGGAAGAGTATGAGTATTCAACATTTCCGTGTC
GCCCTTATTCCCTTTTTTGCGGCATTTTGCCTTCCTGTTTTTGCTCACCCAGAAACGCTGGTGAAAGTAA
AAGATGCTGAAGATCAGTTGGGTGCACGAGTGGGTTACATCGAACTGGATCTCAACAGCGGTAAGATCCT
TGAGAGTTTTCGCCCCGAAGAACGTTTTCCAATGATGAGCACTTTTAAAGTTCTGCTATGTGGCGCGGTA
TTATCCCGTATTGACGCCGGGCAAGAGCAACTCGGTCGCCGCATACACTATTCTCAGAATGACTTGGTTG
AGTACTCACCAGTCACAGAAAAGCATCTTACGGATGGCATGACAGTAAGAGAATTATGCAGTGCTGCCAT
AACCATGAGTGATAACACTGCGGCCAACTTACTTCTGACAACGATCGGAGGACCGAAGGAGCTAACCGCT
TTTTTGCACAACATGGGGGATCATGTAACTCGCCTTGATCGTTGGGAACCGGAGCTGAATGAAGCCATAC
CAAACGACGAGCGTGACACCACGATGCCTGTAGCAATGGCAACAACGTTGCGCAAACTATTAACTGGCGA
ACTACTTACTCTAGCTTCCCGGCAACAATTAATAGACTGGATGGAGGCGGATAAAGTTGCAGGACCACTT
CTGCGCTCGGCCCTTCCGGCTGGCTGGTTTATTGCTGATAAATCTGGAGCCGGTGAGCGTGGGTCTCGCG
GTATCATTGCAGCACTGGGGCCAGATGGTAAGCCCTCCCGTATCGTAGTTATCTACACGACGGGGAGTCA
GGCAACTATGGATGAACGAAATAGACAGATCGCTGAGATAGGTGCCTCACTGATTAAGCATTGGTAACTG
TCAGACCAAGTTTACTCATATATACTTTAGATTGATTTAAAACTTCATTTTTAATTTAAAAGGATCTAGG
TGAAGATCCTTTTTGATAATCTCATGACCAAAATCCCTTAACGTGAGTTTTCGTTCCACTGAGCGTCAGA
CCCCGTAGAAAAGATCAAAGGATCTTCTTGAGATCCTTTTTTTCTGCGCGTAATCTGCTGCTTGCAAACA
AAAAAACCACCGCTACCAGCGGTGGTTTGTTTGCCGGATCAAGAGCTACCAACTCTTTTTCCGAAGGTAA
CTGGCTTCAGCAGAGCGCAGATACCAAATACTGTTCTTCTAGTGTAGCCGTAGTTAGGCCACCACTTCAA
GAACTCTGTAGCACCGCCTACATACCTCGCTCTGCTAATCCTGTTACCAGTGGCTGCTGCCAGTGGCGAT
AAGTCGTGTCTTACCGGGTTGGACTCAAGACGATAGTTACCGGATAAGGCGCAGCGGTCGGGCTGAACGG
GGGGTTCGTGCACACAGCCCAGCTTGGAGCGAACGACCTACACCGAACTGAGATACCTACAGCGTGAGCT
ATGAGAAAGCGCCACGCTTCCCGAAGGGAGAAAGGCGGACAGGTATCCGGTAAGCGGCAGGGTCGGAACA
GGAGAGCGCACGAGGGAGCTTCCAGGGGGAAACGCCTGGTATCTTTATAGTCCTGTCGGGTTTCGCCACC
TCTGACTTGAGCGTCGATTTTTGTGATGCTCGTCAGGGGGGCGGAGCCTATGGAAAAACGCCAGCAACGC
GGCCTTTTTACGGTTCCTGGCCTTTTGCTGGCCTTTTGCTCACATGTTCTTTCCTGCGTTATCCCCTGAT
TCTGTGGATAACCGTATTACCGCCTTTGAGTGAGCTGATACCGCTCGCCGCAGCCGAACGACCGAGCGCA
GCGAGTCAGTGAGCGAGGAAGCGGAAGAGCGCCCAATACGCAAACCGCCTCTCCCCGCGCGTTGGCCGAT
TCATTAATGCAGCTGGCACGACAGGTTTCCCGACTGGAAAGCGGGCAGTGAGCGCAACGCAATTAATGTG
AGTTAGCTCACTCATTAGGCACCCCAGGCTTTACACTTTATGCTTCCGGCTCGTATGTTGTGTGGAATTG
TGAGCGGATAACAATTTCACACAGGAAACAGCTATGACCATGATTACGCCAAGCGCGCAATTAACCCTCA
CTAAAGGGAACAAAAGCTGGAGCTGCAAGCTTAATGTAGTCTTATGCAATACTCTTGTAGTCTTGCAACA
TGGTAACGATGAGTTAGCAACATGCCTTACAAGGAGAGAAAAAGCACCGTGCATGCCGATTGGTGGAAGT
AAGGTGGTACGATCGTGCCTTATTAGGAAGGCAACAGACGGGTCTGACATGGATTGGACGAACCACTGAA
TTGCCGCATTGCAGAGATATTGTATTTAAGTGCCTAGCTCGATACATAAACGGGTCTCTCTGGTTAGACC
AGATCTGAGCCTGGGAGCTCTCTGGCTAACTAGGGAACCCACTGCTTAAGCCTCAATAAAGCTTGCCTTG
AGTGCTTCAAGTAGTGTGTGCCCGTCTGTTGTGTGACTCTGGTAACTAGAGATCCCTCAGACCCTTTTAG
TCAGTGTGGAAAATCTCTAGCAGTGGCGCCCGAACAGGGACTTGAAAGCGAAAGGGAAACCAGAGGAGCT
CTCTCGACGCAGGACTCGGCTTGCTGAAGCGCGCACGGCAAGAGGCGAGGGGCGGCGACTGGTGAGTACG
CCAAAAATTTTGACTAGCGGAGGCTAGAAGGAGAGAGATGGGTGCGAGAGCGTCAGTATTAAGCGGGGGA
GAATTAGATCGCGATGGGAAAAAATTCGGTTAAGGCCAGGGGGAAAGAAAAAATATAAATTAAAACATAT
AGTATGGGCAAGCAGGGAGCTAGAACGATTCGCAGTTAATCCTGGCCTGTTAGAAACATCAGAAGGCTGT
AGACAAATACTGGGACAGCTACAACCATCCCTTCAGACAGGATCAGAAGAACTTAGATCATTATATAATA
CAGTAGCAACCCTCTATTGTGTGCATCAAAGGATAGAGATAAAAGACACCAAGGAAGCTTTAGACAAGAT
AGAGGAAGAGCAAAACAAAAGTAAGACCACCGCACAGCAAGCGGCCGCTGATCTTCAGACCTGGAGGAGG
AGATATGAGGGACAATTGGAGAAGTGAATTATATAAATATAAAGTAGTAAAAATTGAACCATTAGGAGTA
GCACCCACCAAGGCAAAGAGAAGAGTGGTGCAGAGAGAAAAAAGAGCAGTGGGAATAGGAGCTTTGTTCC
TTGGGTTCTTGGGAGCAGCAGGAAGCACTATGGGCGCAGCGTCAATGACGCTGACGGTACAGGCCAGACA
ATTATTGTCTGGTATAGTGCAGCAGCAGAACAATTTGCTGAGGGCTATTGAGGCGCAACAGCATCTGTTG
CAACTCACAGTCTGGGGCATCAAGCAGCTCCAGGCAAGAATCCTGGCTGTGGAAAGATACCTAAAGGATC
AACAGCTCCTGGGGATTTGGGGTTGCTCTGGAAAACTCATTTGCACCACTGCTGTGCCTTGGAATGCTAG
TTGGAGTAATAAATCTCTGGAACAGATTTGGAATCACACGACCTGGATGGAGTGGGACAGAGAAATTAAC
AATTACACAAGCTTAATACACTCCTTAATTGAAGAATCGCAAAACCAGCAAGAAAAGAATGAACAAGAAT
TATTGGAATTAGATAAATGGGCAAGTTTGTGGAATTGGTTTAACATAACAAATTGGCTGTGGTATATAAA
ATTATTCATAATGATAGTAGGAGGCTTGGTAGGTTTAAGAATAGTTTTTGCTGTACTTTCTATAGTGAAT
AGAGTTAGGCAGGGATATTCACCATTATCGTTTCAGACCCACCTCCCAACCCCGAGGGGACCCAGAGAGG
GCCTATTTCCCATGATTCCTTCATATTTGCATATACGATACAAGGCTGTTAGAGAGATAATTAGAATTAA
TTTGACTGTAAACACAAAGATATTAGTACAAAATACGTGACGTAGAAAGTAATAATTTCTTGGGTAGTTT
GCAGTTTTAAAATTATGTTTTAAAATGGACTATCATATGCTTACCGTAACTTGAAAGTATTTCGATTTCT
TGGCTTTATATATCTTGTGGAAAGGACGAAACACCGCTGTCCGCAAGAACCAAGCGGTTTTAGAGCTAGA
AATAGCAAGTTAAAATAAGGCTAGTCCGTTATCAACTTGAAAAAGTGGCACCGAGTCGGTGCTTTTTTAA
GCTTGGCGTAACTAGATCTTGAGACAAATGGCAGTATTCATCCACAATTTTAAAAGAAAAGGGGGGATTG
GGGGGTACAGTGCAGGGGAAAGAATAGTAGACATAATAGCAACAGACATACAAACTAAAGAATTACAAAA
ACAAATTACAAAAATTCAAAATTTTCGGGTTTATTACAGGGACAGCAGAGATCCACTTTGGCGCCGGCTC
GAGGGGG
Features (pLannotate 1.2.2; 29 found; start..end, strand, type, name):
     14..80      +  CDS            small t antigen (fragment): SV40 (simian virus 40) small t antigen
    106..317     +  promoter       EF-1α core promoter: core promoter for human elongation factor EF-1α
    318..1256    +  intron         EF-1α intron A: intron upstream of the start codon of human EF-1α
   1278..1877    +  CDS            PuroR (fragment): puromycin N-acetyltransferase; pac from Streptomyces; confers resistance to puromycin
   1893..2481    +  misc_feature   WPRE: woodchuck hepatitis virus posttranscriptional regulatory element
   2532..2551    +  misc_feature   cPPT/CTS (fragment): central polypurine tract and central termination sequence of HIV-1
   2553..2786    +  LTR            3' LTR (ΔU3): self-inactivating 3' long terminal repeat (LTR) from HIV-1
   2864..2985    +  polyA_signal   SV40 poly(A) signal: SV40 polyadenylation signal
   3025..3160    +  rep_origin     SV40 ori: SV40 origin of replication
   3181..3199    -  promoter       T7 promoter: promoter for bacteriophage T7 RNA polymerase
   3207..3362    +  CDS            lacZα (fragment): LacZα fragment of β-galactosidase; lacZ fragment
   3367..3795    +  rep_origin     f1 ori (sequence partly withheld): f1 bacteriophage origin of replication; arrow indicates direction of (+) strand synthesis
   3848..3952    +  promoter       AmpR promoter: bla
   3953..4813    +  CDS            AmpR: β-lactamase; bla; confers resistance to ampicillin, carbenicillin, and related antibiotics
   4984..5572    +  rep_origin     ori: high-copy-number ColE1/pMB1/pBR322/pUC origin of replication
   5755..5847    +  CDS            lacI (fragment): lac repressor; lacI; The lac repressor binds to the lac operator to inhibit transcription in E. coli. This inhibition can be relieved by adding lactose or isopropyl-β-D-thiogalactopyranoside (IPTG).
   5860..5881    +  protein_bind   CAP binding site: CAP binding activates transcription in the presence of cAMP. E. coli catabolite activator protein
   5896..5926    +  promoter       lac promoter: promoter for the E. coli lac operon
   5934..5950    +  protein_bind   lac operator: The lac repressor binds to the lac operator to inhibit transcription in E. coli. This inhibition can be relieved by adding lactose or isopropyl-β-D-thiogalactopyranoside (IPTG). lac repressor encoded by lacI
   5995..6013    +  promoter       T3 promoter: promoter for bacteriophage T3 RNA polymerase
   6041..6267    +  promoter       RSV promoter: Rous sarcoma virus enhancer/promoter
   6268..6448    +  LTR            5' LTR (truncated): truncated 5' long terminal repeat (LTR) from HIV-1
   6495..6620    +  misc_feature   HIV-1 Ψ: packaging signal of human immunodeficiency virus type 1
   6604..6967    +  CDS            HIV-1 gag (fragment): gag protein from human immunodeficiency virus 1; gag
   7113..7346    +  misc_feature   RRE: The Rev response element (RRE) of HIV-1 allows for Rev-dependent mRNA export from the nucleus to the cytoplasm.
   7723..7749    +  CDS            Rev (fragment): human immunodeficiency virus 1 (HIV-1) Rev protein; rev; enhances nuclear export of unspliced and incompletely spliced viral mRNAs
   7753..7993    +  promoter       U6 promoter: RNA polymerase III promoter for human U6 snRNA
   8023..8098    +  misc_RNA       gRNA scaffold: guide RNA scaffold for the Streptococcus pyogenes CRISPR/Cas9 system
   8154..8271    +  misc_feature   cPPT/CTS: central polypurine tract and central termination sequence of HIV-1
