[The description below was written by a language model from this plasmid's Addgene catalogue record and pLannotate feature annotations shown in this document.]
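Description:
TIE1 gRNA (BRDN0001147476) is a third-generation lentiviral guide RNA plasmid built on the lentiGuide-Puro backbone, designed to deliver a single CRISPR guide targeting the human receptor tyrosine kinase gene TIE1. In bacteria it is maintained at high copy through a ColE1/pUC-type origin and selected with ampicillin via the β-lactamase gene. An f1 origin, an SV40 origin and residual lac and T7/T3 elements are also annotated in the backbone.

The viral genome is driven by an RSV promoter fused to a truncated HIV-1 5' LTR, which makes transcription in packaging cells Tat-independent. It carries the Ψ packaging signal with a partial gag sequence, the Rev response element for nuclear export of the full-length RNA, a cPPT/CTS, and a self-inactivating ΔU3 3' LTR followed by an SV40 polyadenylation signal. Within this frame there are two expression units. A human U6 RNA polymerase III promoter transcribes the TIE1-specific spacer joined to the Streptococcus pyogenes Cas9 guide scaffold. The EF-1α core promoter with its intron A drives the puromycin N-acetyltransferase gene, so transduced mammalian cells can be selected with puromycin, and a WPRE downstream enhances transcript expression.

The plasmid does not encode Cas9, so it is meant to be used with a separate Cas9 lentivector or in cells that already express the nuclease. The guide was designed against two TIE1 reference transcripts and belongs to a human kinome gRNA collection, supporting knockout of TIE1 either individually or as part of loss-of-function screening. The cloning method is not recorded.
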