Addgene plasmid #76688: TIE1 gRNA (BRDN0001147476)
Purpose: 3rd generation lentiviral gRNA plasmid targeting human TIE1
Depositing lab: John Doench & David Root. Depositing organization: Broad Institute. Publication: Optimized sgRNA design to maximize activity and minimize off-target effects of CRISPR-Cas9. Doench JG, Fusi N, Sullender M, Hegde M, Vaimberg EW, Donovan KF, Smith I, Tothova Z, Wilen C, Orchard R, Virgin HW, Listgarten J, Root DE. Nat Biotechnol. 2016 Jan 18. doi: 10.1038/nbt.3437. PubMed 26780180.
Backbone
  Vector backbone: lentiGuide-Puro
  Backbone manufacturer: Zhang Lab (Addgene plasmid # 52963)
  Vector type: Mammalian Expression, Lentiviral, CRISPR
  Selectable markers: Puromycin
Growth in bacteria
  Bacterial resistance: Ampicillin, 100 μg/mL
  Growth temperature: 37°C
  Growth strain: DH5alpha
  Copy number: High Copy
Gene/Insert
  Gene/Insert name: TIE1 (alt names: TIE1; NM_001253357.1)
  gRNA/shRNA sequence: CTGTCCGCAAGAACCAAGCG
  Species: H. sapiens (human)
  Entrez Gene: TIE1 (a.k.a. JTK14, LMPHM11, TIE)
  Promoter: hU6
  Cloning method: Unknown
  Sequencing primers: 5′ U6-F; 3′ pS2-R
Terms and licenses: Academic/Nonprofit Terms; Industry Terms: Not Available to Industry
Depositor comments: The gRNA was designed to target the following Genbank reference sequence(s): NM_001253357.1,NM_005424.4. Note that this plasmid does NOT contain Cas9. It should be used in conjunction with lentiCas9-Blast (Addgene #52962) or otherwise with cell lines already expressing Cas9. Browse the full kinome gRNA library at http://www.addgene.org/pooled-library/broadgpp-human-kinome/ or visit http://www.broadinstitute.org/rnai/public/ for detailed protocols and information.
How to cite: TIE1 gRNA (BRDN0001147476) was a gift from John Doench & David Root (Addgene plasmid # 76688 ; http://n2t.net/addgene:76688 ; RRID:Addgene_76688)
