>Addgene plasmid #76688 | TIE1 gRNA (BRDN0001147476) | depositor partial sequence | sequence record 144148 | Target Sequence
CTGTCCGCAAGAACCAAGCG
