>Addgene plasmid #76688 | TIE1 gRNA (BRDN0001147476) | addgene partial sequence | sequence record 186309 | hU6-F
AGTAATAATTTCTTGGGTAGTTTGCAGTTTTAAAATTATGTTTTAAAATGGACTATCATATGCTTACCGT
AACTTGAAAGTATTTCGATTTCTTGGCTTTATATATCTTGTGGAAAGGACGAAACACCGCTGTCCGCAAG
AACCAAGCGGTTTTAGAGCTAGAAATAGCAAGTTAAAATAAGGCTAGTCCGTTATCAACTTGAAAAAGTG
GCACCGAGTCGGTGCTTTTTTAAGCTTGGCGTAACTAGATCTTGAGACAAATGGCAGTATTCATCCACAA
TTTTAAAAGAAAAGGGGGGATTGGGGGGTACAGTGCAGGGGAAAGAATAGTAGACATAATAGCAACAGAC
ATACAAACTAAAGAATTACAAAAACAAATTACAAAAATTCAAAATTTTCGGGTTTATTACAGGGACAGCA
GAGATCCACTTTGGCGCCGGCTCGAGGGGGCCCGGGTGCAAAGATGGATAAAGTTTTAAACAGAGAGGAA
TCTTTGCAGCTAATGGACCTTCTAGGTCTTGAAAGGAGTGGGAATTGGCTCCGGTGCCCGTCAGTGGGCA
GAGCGCACAT
